>Addgene plasmid #197929 | mGreenLantern(2x) | addgene full sequence | sequence record 390498 | Addgene NGS Result
ATATATGGAGTTCCGCGTTACATAACTTACGGTAAATGGCCCGCCTGGCTGACCGCCCAACGACCCCCGC
CCATTGACGTCAATAATGACGTATGTTCCCATAGTAACGCCAATAGGGACTTTCCATTGACGTCAATGGG
TGGAGTATTTACGGTAAACTGCCCACTTGGCAGTACATCAAGTGTATCATATGCCAAGTACGCCCCCTAT
TGACGTCAATGACGGTAAATGGCCCGCCTGGCATTATGCCCAGTACATGACCTTATGGGACTTTCCTACT
TGGCAGTACATCTACGTATTAGTCATCGCTATTACCATGGTGATGCGGTTTTGGCAGTACATCAATGGGC
GTGGATAGCGGTTTGACTCACGGGGATTTCCAAGTCTCCACCCCATTGACGTCAATGGGAGTTTGTTTTG
GCACCAAAATCAACGGGACTTTCCAAAATGTCGTAACAACTCCGCCCCATTGACGCAAATGGGCGGTAGG
CGTGTACGGTGGGAGGTCTATATAAGCAGAGCTGGTTTAGTGAACCGTCAGATCCGCTAGCGCTACCGGT
CGCCACCATGGTGAGCAAGGGCGAGGAGCTGTTCACCGGGGTGGTGCCCATCCTGGTCGAGCTGGACGGC
GACGTAAACGGCCACAAGTTCAGCGTCCGCGGCGAGGGCGAGGGCGATGCCACCAACGGCAAGCTGACCC
TGAAGTTCATCTGCACCACCGGCAAGCTGCCCGTGCCCTGGCCCACCCTCGTGACCACCTTAGGCTACGG
CGTGGCCTGCTTCGCCCGCTACCCCGACCACATGAAGCAGCACGACTTCTTCAAGTCCGCCATGCCCGAA
GGCTACGTCCAGGAGCGCACCATCTCTTTCAAGGACGACGGTACCTACAAGACCCGCGCCGAGGTGAAGT
TCGAGGGCGACACCCTGGTGAACCGCATCGTGCTGAAGGGCATCGACTTCAAGGAGGACGGCAACATCCT
GGGGCACAAGCTGGAGTACAACTTCAACAGCCACAAGGTCTATATCACGGCCGACAAGCAGAAGAACGGC
ATCAAGGCTAACTTCAAGACCCGCCACAACGTTGAGGACGGCGGCGTGCAGCTCGCCGACCACTACCAGC
AGAACACCCCCATCGGCGACGGCCCCGTGCTGCTGCCCGACAACCACTACCTGAGCCATCAGTCCAAACT
GAGCAAAGACCCCAACGAGAAGCGCGATCACATGGTCCTGAAGGAGAGGGTGACCGCCGCCGGGATTACA
CATGACATGGACGAGCTGTACAAGTCCGGACCGCCTGCCGCTGCACCACCGGTCATGGTGAGCAAGGGCG
AGGAGCTGTTCACCGGGGTGGTGCCCATCCTGGTCGAGCTGGACGGCGACGTAAACGGCCACAAGTTCAG
CGTCCGCGGCGAGGGCGAGGGCGATGCCACCAACGGCAAGCTGACCCTGAAGTTCATCTGCACCACCGGC
AAGCTGCCCGTGCCCTGGCCCACCCTCGTGACCACCTTAGGCTACGGCGTGGCCTGCTTCGCCCGCTACC
CCGACCACATGAAGCAGCACGACTTCTTCAAGTCCGCCATGCCCGAAGGCTACGTCCAGGAGCGCACCAT
CTCTTTCAAGGACGACGGTACCTACAAGACCCGCGCCGAGGTGAAGTTCGAGGGCGACACCCTGGTGAAC
CGCATCGTGCTGAAGGGCATCGACTTCAAGGAGGACGGCAACATCCTGGGGCACAAGCTGGAGTACAACT
TCAACAGCCACAAGGTCTATATCACGGCCGACAAGCAGAAGAACGGCATCAAGGCTAACTTCAAGACCCG
CCACAACGTTGAGGACGGCGGCGTGCAGCTCGCCGACCACTACCAGCAGAACACCCCCATCGGCGACGGC
CCCGTGCTGCTGCCCGACAACCACTACCTGAGCCATCAGTCCAAACTGAGCAAAGACCCCAACGAGAAGC
GCGATCACATGGTCCTGAAGGAGAGGGTGACCGCCGCCGGGATTACACATGACATGGACGAGCTGTACAA
GTAAAGATCTCGAGCTCAAGCTTCGAATTCTGCAGTCGACGGTACCGCGGGCCCGGGATCCACCGGATCT
AGATAACTGATCATAATCAGCCATACCACATTTGTAGAGGTTTTACTTGCTTTAAAAAACCTCCCACACC
TCCCCCTGAACCTGAAACATAAAATGAATGCAATTGTTGTTGTTAACTTGTTTATTGCAGCTTATAATGG
TTACAAATAAAGCAATAGCATCACAAATTTCACAAATAAAGCATTTTTTTCACTGCATTCTAGTTGTGGT
TTGTCCAAACTCATCAATGTATCTTAAGGCGTAAATTGTAAGCGTTAATATTTTGTTAAAATTCGCGTTA
AATTTTTGTTAAATCAGCTCATTTTTTAACCAATAGGCCGAAATCGGCAAAATCCCTTATAAATCAAAAG
AATAGACCGAGATAGGGT
[37 nt withheld, positions 2469-2505]
AAAGAACGTGGACTCCAACGTCAAAGG
[49 nt withheld, positions 2533-2581]
T
[91 nt withheld, positions 2583-2673]
G
[124 nt withheld, positions 2675-2798]
CAGGTGGCACTTTTCGGGGAAATGTGCGCGGAACCCCTATTTGTTTATTTTTCTAAATACATTCAAATAT
GTATCCGCTCATGAGACAATAACCCTGATAAATGCTTCAATAATATTGAAAAAGGAAGAGTCCTGAGGCG
GAAAGAACCAGCTGTGGAATGTGTGTCAGTTAGGGTGTGGAAAGTCCCCAGGCTCCCCAGCAGGCAGAAG
TATGCAAAGCATGCATCTCAATTAGTCAGCAACCAGGTGTGGAAAGTCCCCAGGCTCCCCAGCAGGCAGA
AGTATGCAAAGCATGCATCTCAATTAGTCAGCAACCATAGTCCCGCCCCTAACTCCGCCCATCCCGCCCC
TAACTCCGCCCAGTTCCGCCCATTCTCCGCCCCATGGCTGACTAATTTTTTTTATTTATGCAGAGGCCGA
GGCCGCCTCGGCCTCTGAGCTATTCCAGAAGTAGTGAGGAGGCTTTTTTGGAGGCCTAGGCTTTTGCAAA
GATCGATCAAGAGACAGGATGAGGATCGTTTCGCATGATTGAACAAGATGGATTGCACGCAGGTTCTCCG
GCCGCTTGGGTGGAGAGGCTATTCGGCTATGACTGGGCACAACAGACAATCGGCTGCTCTGATGCCGCCG
TGTTCCGGCTGTCAGCGCAGGGGCGCCCGGTTCTTTTTGTCAAGACCGACCTGTCCGGTGCCCTGAATGA
ACTGCAAGACGAGGCAGCGCGGCTATCGTGGCTGGCCACGACGGGCGTTCCTTGCGCAGCTGTGCTCGAC
GTTGTCACTGAAGCGGGAAGGGACTGGCTGCTATTGGGCGAAGTGCCGGGGCAGGATCTCCTGTCATCTC
ACCTTGCTCCTGCCGAGAAAGTATCCATCATGGCTGATGCAATGCGGCGGCTGCATACGCTTGATCCGGC
TACCTGCCCATTCGACCACCAAGCGAAACATCGCATCGAGCGAGCACGTACTCGGATGGAAGCCGGTCTT
GTCGATCAGGATGATCTGGACGAAGAGCATCAGGGGCTCGCGCCAGCCGAACTGTTCGCCAGGCTCAAGG
CGAGCATGCCCGACGGCGAGGATCTCGTCGTGACCCATGGCGATGCCTGCTTGCCGAATATCATGGTGGA
AAATGGCCGCTTTTCTGGATTCATCGACTGTGGCCGGCTGGGTGTGGCGGACCGCTATCAGGACATAGCG
TTGGCTACCCGTGATATTGCTGAAGAGCTTGGCGGCGAATGGGCTGACCGCTTCCTCGTGCTTTACGGTA
TCGCCGCTCCCGATTCGCAGCGCATCGCCTTCTATCGCCTTCTTGACGAGTTCTTCTGAGCGGGACTCTG
GGGTTCGAAATGACCGACCAAGCGACGCCCAACCTGCCATCACGAGATTTCGATTCCACCGCCGCCTTCT
ATGAAAGGTTGGGCTTCGGAATCGTTTTCCGGGACGCCGGCTGGATGATCCTCCAGCGCGGGGATCTCAT
GCTGGAGTTCTTCGCCCACCCTAGGGGGAGGCTAACTGAAACACGGAAGGAGACAATACCGGAAGGAACC
CGCGCTATGACGGCAATAAAAAGACAGAATAAAACGCACGGTGTTGGGTCGTTTGTTCATAAACGCGGGG
TTCGGTCCCAGGGCTGGCACTCTGTCGATACCCCACCGAGACCCCATTGGGGCCAATACGCCCGCGTTTC
TTCCTTTTCCCCACCCCACCCCCCAAGTTCGGGTGAAGGCCCAGGGCTCGCAGCCAACGTCGGGGCGGCA
GGCCCTGCCATAGCCTCAGGTTACTCATATATACTTTAGATTGATTTAAAACTTCATTTTTAATTTAAAA
GGATCTAGGTGAAGATCCTTTTTGATAATCTCATGACCAAAATCCCTTAACGTGAGTTTTCGTTCCACTG
AGCGTCAGACCCCGTAGAAAAGATCAAAGGATCTTCTTGAGATCCTTTTTTTCTGCGCGTAATCTGCTGC
TTGCAAACAAAAAAACCACCGCTACCAGCGGTGGTTTGTTTGCCGGATCAAGAGCTACCAACTCTTTTTC
CGAAGGTAACTGGCTTCAGCAGAGCGCAGATACCAAATACTGTTCTTCTAGTGTAGCCGTAGTTAGGCCA
CCACTTCAAGAACTCTGTAGCACCGCCTACATACCTCGCTCTGCTAATCCTGTTACCAGTGGCTGCTGCC
AGTGGCGATAAGTCGTGTCTTACCGGGTTGGACTCAAGACGATAGTTACCGGATAAGGCGCAGCGGTCGG
GCTGAACGGGGGGTTCGTGCACACAGCCCAGCTTGGAGCGAACGACCTACACCGAACTGAGATACCTACA
GCGTGAGCTATGAGAAAGCGCCACGCTTCCCGAAGGGAGAAAGGCGGACAGGTATCCGGTAAGCGGCAGG
GTCGGAACAGGAGAGCGCACGAGGGAGCTTCCAGGGGGAAACGCCTGGTATCTTTATAGTCCTGTCGGGT
TTCGCCACCTCTGACTTGAGCGTCGATTTTTGTGATGCTCGTCAGGGGGGCGGAGCCTATGGAAAAACGC
CAGCAACGCGGCCTTTTTACGGTTCCTGGCCTTTTGCTGGCCTTTTGCTCACATGTTCTTTCCTGCGTTA
TCCCCTGATTCTGTGGATAACCGTATTACCGCCATGCATTAGTTATTAATAGTAATCAATTACGGGGTCA
TTAGTTCATAGCCC
Features (pLannotate 1.2.2; 16 found; start..end, strand, type, name):
     16..319     +  enhancer       CMV enhancer: human cytomegalovirus immediate early enhancer
    320..523     +  promoter       CMV promoter: human cytomegalovirus (CMV) immediate early promoter
    568..1285    +  CDS            mGreenLantern (fragment): monomeric GFP derivative that displays exceptionally high brightness in cells (Campbell et al., 2020)
   1315..2034    +  CDS            mGreenLantern: monomeric GFP derivative that displays exceptionally high brightness in cells (Campbell et al., 2020)
   2035..2091    +  misc_feature   MCS: multiple cloning site
   2108..2192    +  CDS            large T antigen (fragment): large T antigen from SV40 (simian virus 40)
   2215..2336    +  polyA_signal   SV40 poly(A) signal: SV40 polyadenylation signal
   2370..2798    -  rep_origin     f1 ori (sequence partly withheld): f1 bacteriophage origin of replication; arrow indicates direction of (+) strand synthesis
   2825..2929    +  promoter       AmpR promoter: bla
   2931..3288    +  promoter       SV40 promoter: SV40 enhancer and early promoter
   3323..4117    +  CDS            NeoR/KanR: aminoglycoside phosphotransferase from Tn5; aph(3')-II (or nptII); confers resistance to neomycin, kanamycin, and G418 (Geneticin®)
   4138..4290    +  CDS            ble (fragment): BLE_KLEPN - Experimental evidence at protein level: Swiss-Prot protein existence level 1. Binding protein with a strong affinity to the bleomycin family of antibiotics. Binds to CL990; an antimitotic-antibiotic compound. From Klebsiella pneumoniae.
   4349..4396    +  polyA_signal   HSV TK poly(A) signal: herpes simplex virus thymidine kinase polyadenylation signal (Cole and Stacy, 1985)
   4487..4503    -  polyA_signal   bGH poly(A) signal (fragment): bovine growth hormone polyadenylation signal
   4725..5313    +  rep_origin     ori: high-copy-number ColE1/pMB1/pBR322/pUC origin of replication
   5428..5472    +  enhancer       CMV enhancer (fragment): human cytomegalovirus immediate early enhancer
