[The description below was written by a language model from this plasmid's Addgene catalogue record and pLannotate feature annotations shown in this document.]
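Description:
mGreenLantern(2x) is a mammalian expression plasmid built on the mEGFP-C1 backbone that encodes two copies of the bright monomeric GFP derivative mGreenLantern joined head to tail as a single fusion protein. In the 5,472 nt sequenced record, the human cytomegalovirus immediate early enhancer and promoter drive the first mGreenLantern coding region, annotated as a fragment, probably because it lacks its stop codon so that translation can read through. A short linker region follows, and then a second, full-length mGreenLantern. Downstream lie the C1-type multiple cloning site and an SV40 polyadenylation signal that terminates the transcript. The small large T antigen fragment annotated just before the poly(A) signal probably reflects SV40 sequence flanking that signal rather than a functional gene, and the ble and bGH poly(A) fragments also appear to be incidental backbone matches.

The plasmid is propagated in E. coli at high copy from a ColE1/pUC-type origin and selected with kanamycin. The NeoR/KanR aminoglycoside phosphotransferase gene sits behind tandem bacterial (AmpR) and SV40 early promoters and is followed by the HSV TK poly(A) signal. The same marker can therefore confer kanamycin resistance in bacteria and G418 resistance in mammalian cells. An f1 origin is also present, which permits single-stranded DNA production.

The stated purpose is a homo-dimer expression vector. Because the two fluorophores are covalently linked, the product acts as a defined dimer. According to the record, it comes from work benchmarking green fluorescent proteins for quantifying protein oligomerization in living cells, so it most plausibly serves as a dimer brightness reference compared against a monomeric control. The record does not state the cloning sites used or the nature of the linker.
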