Addgene plasmid #197929: mGreenLantern(2x)
Purpose: Homo-dimer expression vector
Depositing lab: Salvatore Chiantia. Depositing organization: Universitaet Potsdam. Publication: Benchmarking of novel green fluorescent proteins for the quantification of protein oligomerization in living cells. Petrich A, Aji AK, Dunsing V, Chiantia S. PLoS One. 2023 Aug 3;18(8):e0285486. doi: 10.1371/journal.pone.0285486. eCollection 2023. PubMed 37535571.
Backbone
  Vector backbone: mEGFP-C1
  Vector type: Mammalian Expression
Growth in bacteria
  Bacterial resistance: Kanamycin, 50 μg/mL
  Growth temperature: 37°C
  Growth strain: DH5alpha
  Copy number: High Copy
Gene/Insert
  Gene/Insert name: mGreenLantern-mGreenLantern
  Species: Other
  Mutation: none
  Cloning method: Restriction Enzyme; 5′ cloning site Unknown (unknown if destroyed)
Terms and licenses: Academic/Nonprofit Terms; Industry Terms: Not Available to Industry
How to cite: mGreenLantern(2x) was a gift from Salvatore Chiantia (Addgene plasmid # 197929 ; http://n2t.net/addgene:197929 ; RRID:Addgene_197929)
